Addgene plasmid #21380: pCM1.58
Depositing lab: Geraldine Seydoux. Depositing organization: Johns Hopkins University and School of Medicine. Publication: 3' UTRs are the primary regulators of gene expression in the C. elegans germline. Merritt C, Rasoloson D, Ko D, Seydoux G. Curr Biol. 2008 Oct 14;18(19):1476-82. doi: 10.1016/j.cub.2008.08.013. Epub 2008 Sep 25. PubMed 18818082.
Backbone
  Vector backbone: pDONRP4P1R
  Backbone size w/o insert (bp): 2645
  Vector type: Gateway
Growth in bacteria
  Bacterial resistance: Kanamycin, 50 μg/mL
  Growth temperature: 37°C
  Growth strain: DH5alpha
  Copy number: Unknown
Gene/Insert
  Gene/Insert name: pie-1 promoter (short) in pDONRP4P1R
  Species: C. elegans (nematode)
  Insert size (bp): 1108
  Cloning method: Gateway Cloning; 5′ cloning site attP4 (destroyed during cloning); 3′ cloning site attP1R (destroyed during cloning)
  Sequencing primers: 5′ M13Forward
Terms and licenses: Academic/Nonprofit Terms; Industry Terms: Not Available to Industry
How to cite: pCM1.58 was a gift from Geraldine Seydoux (Addgene plasmid # 21380 ; http://n2t.net/addgene:21380 ; RRID:Addgene_21380)
