[The description below was written by a language model from this plasmid's Addgene catalogue record and pLannotate feature annotations shown in this document.]
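Description:
pCM1.58 is a MultiSite Gateway entry clone built in the pDONRP4P1R donor backbone and carrying a short version of the C. elegans pie-1 promoter (about 1.1 kb). It is a bacterial cloning plasmid only: it replicates in E. coli from a high-copy ColE1/pUC-type origin and is selected with kanamycin through an aminoglycoside phosphotransferase (KanR) gene. The depositor's full sequence is about 3.75 kb, consistent with the stated backbone and insert sizes.

The promoter fragment was introduced by a BP recombination, which consumed the attP4 and attP1R sites of the donor vector. In the feature table the insert lies between an attL-type site whose core is annotated as attB4 and a downstream attR1 site. That is the attL4/attR1 arrangement expected of a 5′-element entry clone, although the automated annotation labels the upstream site as an attL1 fragment. rrnB T1 and T2 terminators sit upstream of the cassette and insulate it from read-through transcription in bacteria. A T7 promoter lies downstream of the cassette, and an M13 forward primer site is recorded for sequencing. The short lacI and lacZα fragments called by the annotation are probably backbone remnants with no functional role.

The plasmid has no coding sequence or 3′ UTR of its own. It supplies the promoter module for a multi-fragment LR reaction, where it would be combined with entry clones for an open reading frame or reporter and for a 3′ UTR in a destination vector to assemble a worm transgene. The associated publication examined how 3′ UTRs regulate gene expression in the C. elegans germline.
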