Features (pLannotate 1.2.2; 10 found; start..end, strand, type, name):
    121..213     +  CDS            lacI (fragment): lac repressor; lacI; The lac repressor binds to the lac operator to inhibit transcription in E. coli. This inhibition can be relieved by adding lactose or isopropyl-β-D-thiogalactopyranoside (IPTG).
    268..295     -  terminator     rrnB T2 terminator: transcription terminator T2 from the E. coli rrnB gene
    427..470     +  terminator     rrnB T1 terminator: Escherichia coli rrnB; transcription terminator T1 from the E. coli rrnB gene
    517..553     -  CDS            lacZα (fragment): LacZα fragment of β-galactosidase; lacZ fragment
    592..677     +  protein_bind   attL1 (fragment): mutant version of attL; recombination site for the Gateway® LR reaction LR Clonase™
    668..688     +  protein_bind   attB4: mutant version of attB; core recombination site for the Gateway® BP reaction BP Clonase™
   1796..1920    +  protein_bind   attR1: mutant version of attR; recombination site for the Gateway® LR reaction LR Clonase™
   1993..2011    -  promoter       T7 promoter: promoter for bacteriophage T7 RNA polymerase
   2145..2954    +  CDS            KanR: aminoglycoside phosphotransferase; aph(3')-Ia; confers resistance to kanamycin in bacteria or G418 (Geneticin®) in eukaryotes
   3101..3689    +  rep_origin     ori: high-copy-number ColE1/pMB1/pBR322/pUC origin of replication
>Addgene plasmid #21380 | pCM1.58 | depositor full sequence | sequence record 9874 | Author sequence
CTTTCCTGCGTTATCCCCTGATTCTGTGGATAACCGTATTACCGCCTTTGAGTGAGCTGATACCGCTCGC
CGCAGCCGAACGACCGAGCGCAGCGAGTCAGTGAGCGAGGAAGCGGAAGAGCGCCCAATACGCAAACCGC
CTCTCCCCGCGCGTTGGCCGATTCATTAATGCAGCTGGCACGACAGGTTTCCCGACTGGAAAGCGGGCAG
TGAGCGCAACGCAATTAATACGCGTACCGCTAGCCAGGAAGAGTTTGTAGAAACGCAAAAAGGCCATCCG
TCAGGATGGCCTTCTGCTTAGTTTGATGCCTGGCAGTTTATGGCGGGCGTCCTGCCCGCCACCCTCCGGG
CCGTTGCTTCACAACGTTCAAATCCGCTCCCGGCGGATTTGTCCTACTCAGGAGAGCGTTCACCGACAAA
CAACAGATAAAACGAAAGGCCCAGTCTTCCGACTGAGCCTTTCGTTTTATTTGATGCCTGGCAGTTCCCT
ACTCTCGCGTTAACGCTAGCATGGATGTTTTCCCAGTCACGACGTTGTAAAACGACGGCCAGTCTTAAGC
TCGGGCCCGCGTTAACGCTACCATGGAGCTCCAAATAATGATTTTATTTTGACTGATAGTGACCTGTTCG
TTGCAACAAATTGATAAGCAATGCTTTTTTATAATGCCAACTTTGTATAGAAAAGTTGACCTTTAAATAA
AATCGAGAAAAAATGGCGTCAAAAGACATATGTAAAAGCTGTTTCTCTTTGTATATTCACACAGAATATA
GCCCGATTTTGGAGGTGAAAAACCGGTTTTTTTGTATTCTTTACGCCACATAAAGTGATATGGAAGAGAA
AATCGACATATTTATGTACTTGGAGTACGAGTACATTGGAGAAAAAGGGTGAACTACTGGAAAATCTGGG
AAATTTCAGAAAAAAATTCCGAAAAATCTTTTTTGCTGAAAAAAAAATTTGTTCGAAATTTGGGAAATAC
TGGAAAATTTTCATCAAAATTAAAGCGATTTTTAACGTTTTTGCTTGGGAGATACTATTTGTAATTTTAA
TGTTTGGTGAGGACAACAGAAATGACCTTCAGCGTACGGAAAACGATTAAAAGACACATTTGAATCGAAA
ATAGCGTGAAAAACATGAAAATATCGGAAAAATAGCTTTAAAATTGGATTTGAAAGCAAAAAATGTATCA
AAAATCGAGAAAAATGCTTGAAAAAGTTGAAAAACTCAAACAAAAAATCAAAAAAGGTTTTTTTAAAAAT
CTGTGAGTATCGCAACGAAAGCACAACTTGAGGCATGCGCCTTTAAACCAACCGTAACCAAATTCGGAGG
CAAAAAAAGATTTCTCGCTGTTTTTTCAGTTTTAAAATCACTTTTCACGTTTCTTTTCGCAGTAATTCGT
TTGCAAAACATCTGAAAAAATTTTATTTTATAAGAAATTATATAAAAATCGCTATAAATTGAGTTTTTGC
CCCCAAATTCAGCACGGAGCACTTCTCAATTAAATATAATTTTATTTTTTAACATTGAAAGCTTTCATAA
AATTGAGCTTTGTTTGTAAATAATCAGTGAAAAAACACAGAAATCTTCAAAAAATAAAGAAAAAGTTTTT
AAAAATCTGTGAGTCCCGCAACGAAAATAAAACTTTAGGCATGCGCCTTTAAACCAACCGTAACCAAATT
CGGCGGCAAAAATGGATTTCTCGCCGTTTTTTCAGTTTTACAATCACTTTTTAGGTTTCTTTTTGCAGTA
TTTCGTTTCCCAAACAATTAAAAATCAAATTTTCTTTTCCAGATGACAAGTTTGTACAAAAAAGTTGAAC
GAGAAACGTAAAATGATATAAATATCAATATATTAAATTAGATTTTGCATAAAAAACAGACTACATAATA
CTGTAAAACACAACATATGCAGTCACTATGAATCAACTACTTAGATGGTATTAGTGACCTGTAGAATTCG
AGCTCTAGAGCTGCAGGGCGGCCGCGATATCCCCTATAGTGAGTCGTATTACATGGTCATAGCTGTTTCC
TGGCAGCTCTGGCCCGTGTCTCAAAATCTCTGATGTTACATTGCACAAGATAAAAATATATCATCATGAA
CAATAAAACTGTCTGCTTACATAAACAGTAATACAAGGGGTGTTATGAGCCATATTCAACGGGAAACGTC
GAGGCCGCGATTAAATTCCAACATGGATGCTGATTTATATGGGTATAAATGGGCTCGCGATAATGTCGGG
CAATCAGGTGCGACAATCTATCGCTTGTATGGGAAGCCCGATGCGCCAGAGTTGTTTCTGAAACATGGCA
AAGGTAGCGTTGCCAATGATGTTACAGATGAGATGGTCAGACTAAACTGGCTGACGGAATTTATGCCTCT
TCCGACCATCAAGCATTTTATCCGTACTCCTGATGATGCATGGTTACTCACCACTGCGATCCCCGGAAAA
ACAGCATTCCAGGTATTAGAAGAATATCCTGATTCAGGTGAAAATATTGTTGATGCGCTGGCAGTGTTCC
TGCGCCGGTTGCATTCGATTCCTGTTTGTAATTGTCCTTTTAACAGCGATCGCGTATTTCGTCTCGCTCA
GGCGCAATCACGAATGAATAACGGTTTGGTTGATGCGAGTGATTTTGATGACGAGCGTAATGGCTGGCCT
GTTGAACAAGTCTGGAAAGAAATGCATAAACTTTTGCCATTCTCACCGGATTCAGTCGTCACTCATGGTG
ATTTCTCACTTGATAACCTTATTTTTGACGAGGGGAAATTAATAGGTTGTATTGATGTTGGACGAGTCGG
AATCGCAGACCGATACCAGGATCTTGCCATCCTATGGAACTGCCTCGGTGAGTTTTCTCCTTCATTACAG
AAACGGCTTTTTCAAAAATATGGTATTGATAATCCTGATATGAATAAATTGCAGTTTCATTTGATGCTCG
ATGAGTTTTTCTAATCAGAATTGGTTAATTGGTTGTAACACTGGCAGAGCATTACGCTGACTTGACGGGA
CGGCGCAAGCTCATGACCAAAATCCCTTAACGTGAGTTACGCGTCGTTCCACTGAGCGTCAGACCCCGTA
GAAAAGATCAAAGGATCTTCTTGAGATCCTTTTTTTCTGCGCGTAATCTGCTGCTTGCAAACAAAAAAAC
CACCGCTACCAGCGGTGGTTTGTTTGCCGGATCAAGAGCTACCAACTCTTTTTCCGAAGGTAACTGGCTT
CAGCAGAGCGCAGATACCAAATACTGTCCTTCTAGTGTAGCCGTAGTTAGGCCACCACTTCAAGAACTCT
GTAGCACCGCCTACATACCTCGCTCTGCTAATCCTGTTACCAGTGGCTGCTGCCAGTGGCGATAAGTCGT
GTCTTACCGGGTTGGACTCAAGACGATAGTTACCGGATAAGGCGCAGCGGTCGGGCTGAACGGGGGGTTC
GTGCACACAGCCCAGCTTGGAGCGAACGACCTACACCGAACTGAGATACCTACAGCGTGAGCATTGAGAA
AGCGCCACGCTTCCCGAAGGGAGAAAGGCGGACAGGTATCCGGTAAGCGGCAGGGTCGGAACAGGAGAGC
GCACGAGGGAGCTTCCAGGGGGAAACGCCTGGTATCTTTATAGTCCTGTCGGGTTTCGCCACCTCTGACT
TGAGCGTCGATTTTTGTGATGCTCGTCAGGGGGGCGGAGCCTATGGAAAAACGCCAGCAACGCGGCCTTT
TTACGGTTCCTGGCCTTTTGCTGGCCTTTTGCTCACATGTT
