>Addgene plasmid #21380 | pCM1.58 | addgene partial sequence | sequence record 27167 | 21380 with M13pUC-Fwd
TTACGCTACCATGGAGCTCCAAATAATGATTTTATTTTGACTGATAGTGACCTGTTCGTTGCAACAAATT
GATAAGCAATGCTTTTTTATAATGCCAACTTTGTATAGAAAAGTTGACCTTTAAATAAAATCGAGAAAAA
ATGGCGTCAAAAGACATATGTAAAAGCTGTTTCTCTTTGTATATTCACACAGAATATAGCCCGATTTTGG
AGGTGAAAAACCGGTTTTTTTGTATTCTTTACGCCACATAAAGTGATATGGAAGAGAAAATCGACATATT
TATGTACTTGGAGTACGAGTACATTGGAGAAAAAGGGTGAACTACTGGAAAATCTGGGAAATTTCAGAAA
AAAATTCCGAAAAATCTTTTTTGCTGAAAAAAAAATTTGTTCGAAATTTGGGAAATACTGGAAAATTTTC
ATCAAAATTAAAGCGATTTTTAACGTTTTTGCTTGGGAGATACTATTTGTAATTTTAATGTTTGGTGAGG
ACAACAGAAATGACCTTCAGCGTACGGAAAACGATTAAAAGACACATTTGAATCGAAAATAGCGTGAAAA
ACATGAAAATATCGGAAAAATAGCTTNAAATTGGATTTGAAAGCNAAAATGTATCNAAAATCGAGAAAAA
TGCTGGAAAAGTTGAAAACCCCAACAAAAATCAAAAAGGTTTTTTAAAA
